Addgene plasmid #65586: PAS519 (TJF086)
Purpose: pETDuet-1 Containing FadD D551G
Depositing lab: Pamela Silver. Depositing organization: Harvard Medical School. Publication: Enhancement of E. coli acyl-CoA synthetase FadD activity on medium chain fatty acids. Ford TJ, Way JC. PeerJ. 2015 Jun 30;3:e1040. doi: 10.7717/peerj.1040. eCollection 2015. PubMed 26157619.
Backbone
  Vector backbone: pETDuet-1
  Backbone manufacturer: Novagen
  Backbone size w/o insert (bp): 5420
  Total vector size (bp): 7084
  Vector type: Bacterial Expression
Growth in bacteria
  Bacterial resistance: Ampicillin, 100 μg/mL
  Growth temperature: 37°C
  Growth strain: Mach1
  Copy number: High Copy
Gene/Insert
  Gene/Insert name: FadD
  Species: E. coli
  Insert size (bp): 1686
  Mutation: D551G
  Promoter: T7 lacO
  Cloning method: Restriction Enzyme; 5′ cloning site NcoI (unknown if destroyed); 3′ cloning site HindIII (unknown if destroyed)
  Sequencing primers: 5′ ctcgatcccgcgaaattaatacg; 3′ CTTAAGCATTATGCGGCCGCAAG
Terms and licenses: Academic/Nonprofit Terms; Industry Terms: Not Available to Industry
How to cite: PAS519 (TJF086) was a gift from Pamela Silver (Addgene plasmid # 65586 ; http://n2t.net/addgene:65586 ; RRID:Addgene_65586)
