[The description below was written by a language model from this plasmid's Addgene catalogue record.]
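Description:
PAS519 (TJF086) is a bacterial expression plasmid built on the Novagen pETDuet-1 backbone, carrying a mutant form of the E. coli acyl-CoA synthetase gene FadD. The total construct is recorded as about 7.1 kb, made up of a 5.4 kb backbone and a roughly 1.7 kb insert. It is selected with ampicillin and is listed as high copy in the catalogue entry. No feature table accompanies the record, so the origin of replication and other backbone elements are not explicitly documented here. pETDuet-1 is generally known as a dual-cassette vector designed for co-expression from two T7-driven cloning sites, and it carries a lacI gene for repression.

The FadD coding sequence was inserted by restriction cloning between NcoI and HindIII, sites that lie in the first of the backbone's cloning regions, and it is placed under a T7 promoter with a lac operator (T7 lacO). This arrangement requires a host that supplies T7 RNA polymerase, and expression is typically held off by Lac repressor until an inducer such as IPTG is added. The insert carries a single amino-acid substitution, D551G. The record does not list any fusion tag on the protein, and it does not indicate that the second cloning site is occupied.

FadD activates free fatty acids to their acyl-CoA thioesters. The associated publication concerns enhancing FadD activity on medium-chain fatty acids, so this plasmid presumably serves to express the D551G variant for comparison with wild-type or other mutant enzymes in that context, although the specific effect of the mutation is not stated in the record.
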