>Addgene plasmid #65586 | PAS519 (TJF086) | depositor partial sequence | sequence record 111354 | FadD D551G gene insert
TTGAAGAAGGTTTGGCTTAACCGTTATCCCGCGGACGTTCCGACGGAGATCAACCCTGACCGTTATCAAT
CTCTGGTAGATATGTTTGAGCAGTCGGTCGCGCGCTACGCCGATCAACCTGCGTTTGTGAATATGGGGGA
GGTAATGACCTTCCGCAAGCTGGAAGAACGCAGTCGCGCGTTTGCCGCTTATTTGCAACAAGGGTTGGGG
CTGAAGAAAGGCGATCGCGTTGCGTTGATGATGCCTAATTTATTGCAATATCCGGTGGCGCTGTTTGGCA
TTTTGCGTGCCGGGATGATCGTCGTAAACGTTAACCCGTTGTATACCCCGCGTGAGCTAGAGCATCAGCT
TAACGATAGCGGCGCATCGGCGATTGTTATCGTGTCTAACTTTGCTCACACACTGGAAAAAGTGGTTGAT
AAAACCGCCGTTCAGCACGTAATTCTGACCCGTATGGGCGATCAGCTATCTACGGCAAAAGGCACGGTAG
TCAATTTCGTTGTTAAATACATCAAGCGTTTGGTGCCGAAATACCATCTGCCAGATGCCATTTCATTTCG
TAGCGCACTGCATAACGGCTACCGGATGCAGTACGTCAAACCCGAACTGGTGCCGGAAGATTTAGCTTTT
CTGCAATACACCGGCGGCACCACTGGTGTGGCGAAAGGCGCGATGCTGACTCACCGCAATATGCTGGCGA
ACCTGGAACAGGTTAACGCGACCTATGGTCCGCTGTTGCATCCGGGCAAAGAGCTGGTGGTGACGGCGCT
GCCGCTGTATCACATTTTTGCCCTGACCATTAACTGCCTGCTGTTTATCGAACTGGGTGGGCAGAACCTG
CTTATCACTAACCCGCGCGATATTCCAGGGTTGGTAAAAGAGTTAGCGAAATATCCGTTTACCGCTATCA
CGGGCGTTAACACCTTGTTCAATGCGTTGCTGAACAATAAAGAGTTCCAGCAGCTGGATTTCTCCAGTCT
GCATCTTTCCGCAGGCGGAGGGATGCCAGTGCAGCAAGTGGTGGCAGAGCGTTGGGTGAAACTGACAGGA
CAGTATCTGCTGGAAGGCTATGGCCTTACCGAGTGTGCGCCGCTGGTCAGCGTTAACCCATATGATATTG
ATTATCATAGTGGAAGCATCGGTTTGCCGGTGCCGTCGACGGAAGCCAAACTGGTGGATGATGATGATAA
TGAAGTACCACCGGGTCAACCGGGTGAGCTTTGTGTCAAAGGGCCGCAGGTGATGCTGGGTTACTGGCAG
CGTCCGGATGCTACAGATGAGATCATCAAAAATGGCTGGTTACACACCGGCGACATCGCGGTGATGGATG
AAGAAGGATTCCTGCGCATTGTCGATCGTAAAAAAGACATGATTCTGGTTTCCGGTTTTAACGTCTATCC
CAACGAGATTGAAGATGTCGTCATGCAGCATCCCGGCGTACAGGAAGTCGCGGCTGTTGGCGTACCTTCC
GGCTCCAGTGGTGAAGCGGTGAAAATCTTCGTAGTGAAAAAAGATCCATCGCTTACCGAAGAGTCACTGG
TGACCTTTTGCCGCCGTCAGCTCACGGGCTACAAAGTACCGAAGCTGGTGGAGTTTCGTGATGAGTTACC
GAAATCTAACGTCGGAAAAATTTTGCGACGAGAATTACGTGGCGAAGCGCGCGGCAAAGTGGACAATAAA
GCCTGA
