>Addgene plasmid #65586 | PAS519 (TJF086) | addgene partial sequence | sequence record 114874 | pBRrevBam 5'-GGTGATGTCGGCGATATAGG-3'
CCGGCCACGATGCGTCCGGCGTAGAGGATCGAGATCGATCTCGATCCCGCGAAATTAATACGACTCACTA
TAGGGGAATTGTGAGCGGATAACAATTCCCCTCTAGAAATAATTTTGTTTAACTTTAAGAAGGAGATATA
CCATGGCATTGAAGAAGGTTTGGCTTAACCGTTATCCCGCGGACGTTCCGACGGAGATCAACCCTGACCG
TTATCAATCTCTGGTAGATATGTTTGAGCAGTCGGTCGCGCGCTACGCCGATCAACCTGCGTTTGTGAAT
ATGGGGGAGGTAATGACCTTCCGCAAGCTGGAAGAACGCAGTCGCGCGTTTGCCGCTTATTTGCAACAAG
GGTTGGGGCTGAAGAAAGGCGATCGCGTTGCGTTGATGATGCCTAATTTATTGCAATATCCGGTGGCGCT
GTTTGGCATTTTGCGTGCCGGGATGATCGTCGTAAACGTTAACCCGTTGTATACCCCGCGTGAGCTTGAG
CATCAGCTTAACGATAGCGGCGCATCGGCGATTGTTATCGTGTCTAACTTTGCTCACACACTGGAAAAAG
TGGTTGATAAAACCGCCGTTCAGCACGTAATTCTGACCCGTATGGGCGATCAGCTATCTACGGCAAAAGG
CACGGTAGTCAATTTCGTTGTTAAATACATCAAGCGTTTGGTGCCGAAATACCATCTGCCAGATGCCATT
TCATTTCGTAGCGCACTGCATAACGGCTACCGGATGCAGTACGTCAAACCCGAACTGGTGCCGGAAGATT
TAGCTTTTCTGCAATACACCGGCGGCACCACTGGTGTGGCGAAAGGCGCGATGCTGACTCACCGCAATAT
GCTGGCGAACCTGGAACAGGTTAACGCGACCTATGGTCCGCTGTTGCATCCGGGCAAAGAGCTGGTGGTG
ACGGCGCTGCCGCTGTATCACATTTTTGCCCTGACCATTAACTGCCTGCTGTTTATCGAACTGGGTGGGC
AAAACCTGCTTATCACTAACCCGCGCGATATTCCAGGGTTGGTAAAAGAGTTAGCGAAATATCCGTTTAC
CGCTATCACGGGCGTTAACACCTTGTTCAATGCGTTGCTGAAC
