>Addgene plasmid #65586 | PAS519 (TJF086) | addgene partial sequence | sequence record 114875 | T7term 5'-GCTAGTTATTGCTCAGCGG-3'
TAGACGAGTCCATGTGCTGGCGTTCAAATTTCGCAGCAGCGGTTTCTTTACCAGACTCGAGGGTACCGAC
GTCAGCGATCGCGTGGCCGGCCGATATCCAATTGAGATCTGCCATATGTATATCTCCTTCTTATACTTAA
CTAATATACTAAGATGGGGAATTGTTATCCGCTCACAATTCCCCTATAGTGAGTCGTATTAATTTCGATT
ATGCGGCCGTGTACAATACGATTACTTTCTGTTCGACTTAAGCATTATGCGGCCGCAAGCTTGGATCCTC
ATTCATTCAGTGATGATGATGGTGATGAGAAGAACCTCAGGCTTTATTGTCCACTTTGCCGCGCGCTTCG
CCACGTAATTCTCGTCGCAAAATTTTTCCGACGTTAGATTTCGGTAACTCATCACGAAACTCCACCAGCT
TCGGTACTTTGTAGCCCGTGAGCTGACGGCGGCAAAAGGTCACCAGTGACTCTTCGGTAAGCGATGGATC
TTTTTTCACTACGAAGATTTTCACCGCTTCACCACTGGAGCCGGAAGGTACGCCAACAGCCGCGACTTCC
TGTACGCCAGGATGCTGCATGACGACATCTTCAATCTCGTTGGGATAGACGTTAAAACCGGAAACCAGAA
TCATGTCTTTTTTACGATCGACAATGCGCAGGAACCCTTCTTCATCCATCACCGCGATGTCGCCGGTGTG
TAACCAGCCATTTTTGATGATCTCATCTGTAGCATCCGGACGCTGCCAGTAACCCAGCATCACCTGCGGT
CCTTTGACACAAAGCTCACCCGGTTGACCCGGTGGTACTTCATTATCATCATCATCCACCAGTTTGGCTT
CCGTCGACGGCACCGGCAAACCGATGCTACCACTATGATAATCAATATCATATGGGTTAACGCTGACCAG
CGGCGCACACTCGGTAAGGCCATAGCCTTCCAGCAGATACTGTCCTGTCAGTTTCACCCAACGCTCTGCC
ACCACTTGCTGCACTGGCATTCCTCCGCCTGCGGAAAGATGCAAACTGGAGAAATCCAGCTGCTGGAACT
CCTTATTGTTCAGCA
